Addgene plasmid #225162: pHBJT011
Purpose: (Empty Backbone) Low copy cloning vector for integration of C-terminal FLAG epitope tag (GmR). SmaI restriction site immediately upstream of the FLAG epitope. FLAG epitope in same orientation as lac promoter.
Depositing lab: Jenny-Lee Thomassin. Depositing organization: University of Saskatchewan. Publication: Generation of a plasmid series for rapid sub-cloning and use in various Enterobacteriaceae. Braun HG, Kanwal N, Rivera Lopez LF, Thomassin JL. J Biosci Bioeng. 2024 Sep 6:S1389-1723(24)00253-6. doi: 10.1016/j.jbiosc.2024.08.006. PubMed 39244484.
Backbone
  Vector backbone: Unknown
  Backbone size (bp): 3663
  Vector type: Bacterial Expression, Synthetic Biology
  Tag / fusion protein: FLAG epitope tag (35 bp) (C terminal on insert)
Growth in bacteria
  Bacterial resistance: Gentamicin, 10 μg/mL
  Growth temperature: 37°C
  Growth strain: DH5alpha
  Copy number: Low Copy
Gene/Insert
  Gene/Insert name: None
  Tag / fusion protein: FLAG epitope tag (35 bp) (C terminal on insert)
Terms and licenses: Academic/Nonprofit Terms; Industry Terms: Not Available to Industry
Depositor comments: Low copy plasmid (pSC101 ori and repA), pUC19 MCS with FLAG epitope integrated at SmaI site, confers gentamycin resistance
How to cite: pHBJT011 was a gift from Jenny-Lee Thomassin (Addgene plasmid # 225162 ; http://n2t.net/addgene:225162 ; RRID:Addgene_225162)
