[The description below was written by a language model from this plasmid's Addgene catalogue record and pLannotate feature annotations shown in this document.]
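Description:
pHBJT011 is an empty, low-copy bacterial cloning and expression vector designed to add a C-terminal FLAG epitope tag to a gene of interest. It belongs to a plasmid series made for rapid sub-cloning and use in various Enterobacteriaceae. The parental backbone is recorded as unknown. Replication depends on the pSC101 origin together with the plasmid-encoded RepA (Rep101) protein, which that origin requires and which keeps copy number low. Selection is by gentamicin, conferred by the aacC1 gentamicin acetyltransferase gene. The annotation places this gene directly downstream of a cat promoter.

The cloning region is derived from the pUC19 multiple cloning site, with a short FLAG coding sequence inserted at the SmaI position. The feature table accordingly shows the MCS split into two fragments flanking a small FLAG match. This match is labelled as a 3xFLAG fragment, but its length and the catalogue entry are consistent with a single epitope. A SmaI site sits immediately upstream of the tag, so a blunt-ended open reading frame lacking a stop codon can be inserted in frame to give a C-terminally tagged product.

The tag lies in the same orientation as the adjacent lac promoter, which is accompanied by its CAP binding site and lac operator. Expression of an insert would therefore be driven from this promoter and be subject to lac repressor control in hosts that supply LacI, because only a lacI fragment is present on the plasmid. A partial lacZα sequence follows the MCS, and a fragment of IS1 is also annotated nearby. Typical uses are low-copy expression, complementation and immunodetection of FLAG-tagged proteins in enteric bacteria.
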