Features (pLannotate 1.2.2; 13 found; start..end, strand, type, name):
    185..1135    +  CDS            Rep101: RepA protein needed for replication with the pSC101 origin; rep101
   1886..2419    -  CDS            GmR: gentamycin acetyltransferase; aacC1; confers resistance to gentamycin
   2420..2522    -  promoter       cat promoter: promoter of the E. coli cat gene encoding chloramphenicol acetyltransferase
   2643..2784    +  mobile_element IS1 (fragment): prokaryotic transposable element IS1
   2787..2937    -  CDS            lacZα (fragment): LacZα fragment of β-galactosidase; lacZ fragment
   2940..2958    +  misc_feature   MCS (fragment): pUC18/19 multiple cloning site
   2971..2991    -  CDS            3xFLAG (fragment): three tandem FLAG® epitope tags
   2991..3031    +  misc_feature   MCS (fragment): pUC18/19 multiple cloning site
   3068..3084    -  protein_bind   lac operator: The lac repressor binds to the lac operator to inhibit transcription in E. coli. This inhibition can be relieved by adding lactose or isopropyl-β-D-thiogalactopyranoside (IPTG). lac repressor encoded by lacI
   3092..3122    -  promoter       lac promoter: promoter for the E. coli lac operon
   3137..3158    -  protein_bind   CAP binding site: CAP binding activates transcription in the presence of cAMP. E. coli catabolite activator protein
   3171..3263    -  CDS            lacI (fragment): lac repressor; lacI; The lac repressor binds to the lac operator to inhibit transcription in E. coli. This inhibition can be relieved by adding lactose or isopropyl-β-D-thiogalactopyranoside (IPTG).
   3613..137     +  rep_origin     pSC101 ori (across the origin): low-copy replication origin that requires the Rep101 protein
>Addgene plasmid #225162 | pHBJT011 | addgene full sequence | sequence record 446700 | Addgene NGS Result
AAAAAAAACACACAAAGGTCTAGCGGAATTTACAGAGGGTCTAGCAGAATTTACAAGTTTTCCAGCAAAG
GTCTAGCAGAATTTACAGATACCCACAACTCAAAGGAAAAGGACTAGTAATTATCATTGACTAGCCCATC
TCAATTGGTATAGTGATTAAAATCACCTAGACCAATTGAGATGTATGTCTGAATTAGTTGTTTTCAAAGC
AAATGAACTAGCGATTAGTCGCTATGACTTAACGGAGCATGAAACCAAGCTAATTTTATGCTGTGTGGCA
CTACTCAACCCCACGATTGAAAACCCTACAAGGAAAGAACGGACGGTATCGTTCACTTATAACCAATACG
CTCAGATGATGAACATCAGTAGGGAAAATGCTTATGGTGTATTAGCTAAAGCAACCAGAGAGCTGATGAC
GAGAACTGTGGAAATCAGGAATCCTTTGGTTAAAGGCTTTGAGATTTTCCAGTGGACAAACTATGCCAAG
TTCTCAAGCGAAAAATTAGAATTAGTTTTTAGTGAAGAGATATTGCCTTATCTTTTCCAGTTAAAAAAAT
TCATAAAATATAATCTGGAACATGTTAAGTCTTTTGAAAACAAATACTCTATGAGGATTTATGAGTGGTT
ATTAAAAGAACTAACACAAAAGAAAACTCACAAGGCAAATATAGAGATTAGCCTTGATGAATTTAAGTTC
ATGTTAATGCTTGAAAATAACTACCATGAGTTTAAAAGGCTTAACCAATGGGTTTTGAAACCAATAAGTA
AAGATTTAAACACTTACAGCAATATGAAATTGGTGGTTGATAAGCGAGGCCGCCCGACTGATACGTTGAT
TTTCCAAGTTGAACTAGATAGACAAATGGATCTCGTAACCGAACTTGAGAACAACCAGATAAAAATGAAT
GGTGACAAAATACCAACAACCATTACATCAGATTCCTACCTACATAACGGACTAAGAAAAACACTACACG
ATGCTTTAACTGCAAAAATTCAGCTCACCAGTTTTGAGGCAAAATTTTTGAGTGACATGCAAAGTAAGTA
TGATCTCAATGGTTCGTTCTCATGGCTCACGCAAAAACAACGAACCACACTAGAGAACATACTGGCTAAA
TACGGAAGGATCTGAGGTTCTTATGGCTCTTGTATCTATCAGTGAAGCATCAAGACTAACAAACAAAAGT
AGAACAACTGTTCACCGTTACATATCAAAGGGAAAACTGTCCATATGCACAGATGAAAACGGTGTAAAAA
AGATAGATACATCAGAGCTTTTACGAGTTTTTGGTGCATTCAAAGCTGTTCACCATGAACAGATCGACAA
TGTAACAGATGAACAGCATGTAACACCTAATAGAACAGGTGAAACCAGTAAAACAAAGCAACTAGAACAT
GAAATTGAACACCTGAGACAACTTGTTACAGCTCAACAGTCACACATAGACAGCCTGAAACAGGCGATGC
TGCTTATCGAATCAAAGCTGCCGACAACACGGGAGCCAGTGACGCCTCCCGTGGGGAAAAAATCATGGCA
ATTCTGGAAGAAATAGCGCTTTCAGCCGGCAAACCGGCTGAAGCCGGATCTGCGATTCTGATAACAAACT
AGCAACACCAGAACAGCCCGTTTGCGGGCAGCAAAACCCGTACTTTTGGACGTTCCGGCGGTTTTTTGTG
GCGAGTGGTGTTCGGGCGGTGCGCGCAAGATCCATTATGTTAAACGGGCGAGTTTACATCTCAAAACCGC
CCGCTTAACACCATCAGAAATCCTCAGCGCGATTTTAAGCACCAACCCCCCCCCGTAACACCCAAATCCA
TACTGAAAGTGGCTTTGTTGAATAAATCAGATTTCGGGTAAGTCTCCTAGGCACCAATAACTGCCTTAGG
TGGCGGTACTTGGGTCGATATCAAAGTGCATCACTTCTTCCCGTATGCCCAACTTTGTATAGAGAGCCAC
TGCGGGATCGTCACCGTAATCTGCTTGCACGTAGATCACATAAGCACCAAGCGCGTTGGCCTCATGCTTG
AGGAGATTGATGAGCGCGGTGGCAATGCCCTGCCTCCGGTGCTCGCCGGAGACTGCGAGATCATAGATAT
AGATCTCACTACGCGGCTGCTCAAACTTGGGCAGAACGTAAGCCGCGAGAGCGCCAACAACCGCTTCTTG
GTCGAAGGCAGCAAGCGCGATGAATGTCTTACTACGGAGCAAGTTCCCGAGGTAATCGGAGTCCGGCTGA
TGTTGGGAGTAGGTGGCTACGTCTCCGAACTCACGACCGAAAAGATCAAGAGCAGCCCGCATGGATTTGA
CTTGGTCAGGGCCGAGCCTACATGTGCGAATGATGCCCATACTTGAGCCACCTAACTTTGTTTTAGGGCG
ACTGCCCTGCTGCGTAACATCGTTGCTGCTGCGTAACATTTTAGCTTCCTTAGCTCCTGAAAATCTCGAT
AACTCAAAAAATACGCCCGGTAGTGATCTTATTTCATTATGGTGAAAGTTGGAACCTCTTACGTGCCGAT
CAACGTCTCATTTTCGCCAAAAGTTGGCCCAGGGCTTCCCGGTATCAACAGGGACACCAGGATTTATTTA
TTCTGCGAAGTGATCTTCCGTCACAGGTATTTATTCGGCGCAAAGTGCGTCGGGTGATGCTGCCAACTTA
CTGATTTAGTGTATGATGGTGTTTTTGAGGTGCTCCAGTGGCTTCTGTTTCTATCAGCTGTCCCTCCTGT
TCAGCTACTGACGGGGTGGTGCGTAACGGCAAAAGCACCGCCGGACATCAGCGCCATTCGCCATTCAGGC
TGCGCAACTGTTGGGAAGGGCGATCGGTGCGGGCCTCTTCGCTATTACGCCAGCTGGCGAAAGGGGGATG
TGCTGCAAGGCGATTAAGTTGGGTAACGCCAGGGTTTTCCCAGTCACGACGTTGTAAAACGACGGCCGTG
AATTCGAGCTCGGTACCCTATCATTACTTGTCGTCATCGTCTTTGTAGTCCCCGGGGATCCTCTAGAGTC
GACCTGCAGGCATGCAAGCTTGGCGTAATCATGGTCATAGCTGTTTCCTGTGTGAAATTGTTATCCGCTC
ACAATTCCACACAACATACGAGCCGGAAGCATAAAGTGTAAAGCCTGGGGTGCCTAATGAGTGAGCTAAC
TCACATTAATTGCGTTGCGCTCACTGCCCGCTTTCCAGTCGGGAAACCTGTCGTGCCAGCTGCATTAATG
AATCGGCCAACGCGCGGGGAGAGGCGGTTTGCGTATTGGGCGCTCCTCGCTAACGGATTCACCACTCCGC
AGACCCGCCATAAAACGCCCTGAGAAGCCCGTGACGGGCTTTTCTTGTATTATGGGTAGTTTCCTTGCAT
GAATCCATAAAAGGCGCCTGTAGTGCCATTTACCCCCATTCACTGCCAGAGCCGTGAGCGCAGCGAACTG
AATGTCACGAAAAAGACAGCGACTCAGGTGCCTGATGGTCGGAGACAAAAGGAATATTCAGCGATTTGCC
CGAGCTTGCGAGGGTGCTACTTAAGCCTTTAGGGTTTTAAGGTCTGTTTTGTAGAGGAGCAAACAGCGTT
TGCGACATCCTTTTGTAATACTGCGGAACTGACTAAAGTAGTGAGTTATACACAGGGCTGGGATCTATTC
TTTTTATCTTTTTTTATTCTTTCTTTATTCTATAAATTATAACCACTTGAATATAAAC
